Addgene plasmid #148647: pnEA-NpG-DmNot11_1-15_AF
Purpose: Bacterial Expression of HsNot11_1-15
Depositing lab: Elisa Izaurralde. Depositing organization: Max Planck Institute for Developmental Biology.
Backbone
  Vector backbone: Unknown
  Vector type: Bacterial Expression
Growth in bacteria
  Bacterial resistance: Ampicillin, 100 μg/mL
  Growth temperature: 37°C
  Growth strain: DH5alpha
  Copy number: Low Copy
Gene/Insert
  Gene/Insert name: HsNot11_1-15 (alt name: C2ORF29)
  Species: D. melanogaster (fly)
  Entrez Gene: CNOT11 (a.k.a. C2orf29, C40)
  Cloning method: Unknown
Terms and licenses: Academic/Nonprofit Terms; Industry Terms: Not Available to Industry
Depositor comments: ORF extracted from NCBI: NM_138030. Plasmids from this collection were made available to the research community and donated after the lab closed. Please note that the sequence provided by the depositing laboratory may be theoretical/predicted or based on Sanger sequencing results. There may be discrepancies between sequencing results obtained by Addgene and the depositor sequence. If an Addgene verified sequence is not available, please contact before placing your order to request that our lab fully sequence the plasmid.
How to cite: pnEA-NpG-DmNot11_1-15_AF was a gift from Elisa Izaurralde (Addgene plasmid # 148647 ; http://n2t.net/addgene:148647 ; RRID:Addgene_148647)
