[The description below was written by a language model from this plasmid's Addgene catalogue record and pLannotate feature annotations shown in this document.]
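Description:
pnEA-NpG-DmNot11_1-15_AF is a 6,429 nt bacterial expression plasmid for producing a short N-terminal fragment (residues 1-15, judging by the name) of the CCR4-NOT complex subunit Not11 (CNOT11, also known as C2orf29) as a GST fusion. The catalogue lists the backbone as unknown, but the feature table shows a pET-like, pBR322-derived architecture. It has a ColE1/pMB1-type origin together with the bom region and the rop gene, which keeps copy number low, in line with the low-copy annotation. Ampicillin selection is provided by bla under its own promoter. Remnants of the tetracycline resistance gene and its promoter flank the inserted expression and lacI cassettes, but they are fragments and would not be expected to confer resistance.

The expression cassette consists of a T7 promoter followed by a lac operator, the strong T7 gene 10 ribosome binding site, a Schistosoma japonicum glutathione S-transferase coding sequence, and a T7 terminator. A plasmid-borne lacI gene supplies repressor, so transcription is IPTG-inducible in hosts that express T7 RNA polymerase. The Not11 peptide itself is not annotated. It presumably lies in the roughly 140 nt gap between the end of GST and the short match annotated as a SET1 tag fragment just before the terminator. Any linker or protease site in that gap is not stated.

The record is internally inconsistent about species. The plasmid name says Dm and the species field lists D. melanogaster, whereas the purpose and insert name say HsNot11 and the Entrez entry is CNOT11. The origin of the insert should therefore be checked against the sequence. The depositor sequence may also be theoretical. GST fusions of this kind are typically used for affinity purification and pulldown-type interaction studies, though the record states only bacterial expression.
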