Features (pLannotate 1.2.2; 19 found; start..end, strand, type, name):
    104..208     +  promoter       AmpR promoter: bla
    209..1069    +  CDS            AmpR: β-lactamase; bla; confers resistance to ampicillin, carbenicillin, and related antibiotics
   1240..1828    +  rep_origin     ori: high-copy-number ColE1/pMB1/pBR322/pUC origin of replication
   2014..2156    -  misc_feature   bom: basis of mobility region from pBR322
   2258..2449    -  CDS            rop: Rop protein, which maintains plasmids at low copy number; rop
   2466..2846    +  CDS            YPB1_ECOLX: Protein predicted: Swiss-Prot protein existence level 4. From Escherichia coli.
   3088..3712    -  CDS            TcR (fragment): tetracycline efflux protein; tet; confers resistance to tetracycline
   3727..3748    -  protein_bind   CAP binding site: CAP binding activates transcription in the presence of cAMP. E. coli catabolite activator protein
   3761..4843    -  CDS            lacI: lac repressor; lacI; The lac repressor binds to the lac operator to inhibit transcription in E. coli. This inhibition can be relieved by adding lactose or isopropyl-β-D-thiogalactopyranoside (IPTG).
   4844..4921    -  promoter       lacI promoter: lacI
   4929..5208    -  CDS            TcR (fragment): tetracycline efflux protein; tet; confers resistance to tetracycline
   5230..5248    +  promoter       T7 promoter: promoter for bacteriophage T7 RNA polymerase
   5249..5273    +  protein_bind   lac operator: The lac repressor binds to the lac operator to inhibit transcription in E. coli. This inhibition can be relieved by adding lactose or isopropyl-β-D-thiogalactopyranoside (IPTG). lac repressor encoded by lacI
   5288..5310    +  RBS            RBS: efficient ribosome binding site from bacteriophage T7 gene 10 (Olins and Rangwala, 1989)
   5321..5971    +  CDS            GST: glutathione S-transferase from Schistosoma japonicum
   6113..6162    +  CDS            SET1 (fragment): solubility-enhancement tag derived from T7 phage gene 10B
   6170..6217    +  terminator     T7 terminator: transcription terminator for bacteriophage T7 RNA polymerase
   6240..6344    -  CDS            TcR (fragment): tetracycline efflux protein; tet; confers resistance to tetracycline
   6392..6420    -  promoter       tet promoter: E. coli promoter for tetracycline efflux protein gene
>Addgene plasmid #148647 | pnEA-NpG-DmNot11_1-15_AF | depositor full sequence | sequence record 291095 | Full Sequence
TTCTTGAAGACGAAAGGGCCTCGTGATACGCCTATTTTTATAGGTTAATGTCATGATAATAATGGTTTCT
TAGACGTCAGGTGGCACTTTTCGGGGAAATGTGCGCGGAACCCCTATTTGTTTATTTTTCTAAATACATT
CAAATATGTATCCGCTCATGAGACAATAACCCTGATAAATGCTTCAATAATATTGAAAAAGGAAGAGTAT
GAGTATTCAACATTTCCGTGTCGCCCTTATTCCCTTTTTTGCGGCATTTTGCCTTCCTGTTTTTGCTCAC
CCAGAAACGCTGGTGAAAGTAAAAGATGCTGAAGATCAGTTGGGTGCACGAGTGGGTTACATCGAACTGG
ATCTCAACAGCGGTAAGATCCTTGAGAGTTTTCGCCCCGAAGAACGTTTTCCAATGATGAGCACTTTTAA
AGTTCTGCTATGTGGCGCGGTATTATCCCGTGTTGACGCCGGGCAAGAGCAACTCGGTCGCCGCATACAC
TATTCTCAGAATGACTTGGTTGAGTACTCACCAGTCACAGAAAAGCATCTTACGGATGGCATGACAGTAA
GAGAATTATGCAGTGCTGCCATAACCATGAGTGATAACACTGCGGCCAACTTACTTCTGACAACGATCGG
AGGACCGAAGGAGCTAACCGCTTTTTTGCACAACATGGGGGATCATGTAACTCGCCTTGATCGTTGGGAA
CCGGAGCTGAATGAAGCCATACCAAACGACGAGCGTGACACCACGATGCCTGCAGCAATGGCAACAACGT
TGCGCAAACTATTAACTGGCGAACTACTTACTCTAGCTTCCCGGCAACAATTAATAGACTGGATGGAGGC
GGATAAAGTTGCAGGACCACTTCTGCGCTCGGCCCTTCCGGCTGGCTGGTTTATTGCTGATAAATCTGGA
GCCGGTGAGCGTGGGTCTCGCGGTATCATTGCAGCACTGGGGCCAGATGGTAAGCCCTCCCGTATCGTAG
TTATCTACACGACGGGGAGTCAGGCAACTATGGATGAACGAAATAGACAGATCGCTGAGATAGGTGCCTC
ACTGATTAAGCATTGGTAACTGTCAGACCAAGTTTACTCATATATACTTTAGATTGATTTAAAACTTCAT
TTTTAATTTAAAAGGATCTAGGTGAAGATCCTTTTTGATAATCTCATGACCAAAATCCCTTAACGTGAGT
TTTCGTTCCACTGAGCGTCAGACCCCGTAGAAAAGATCAAAGGATCTTCTTGAGATCCTTTTTTTCTGCG
CGTAATCTGCTGCTTGCAAACAAAAAAACCACCGCTACCAGCGGTGGTTTGTTTGCCGGATCAAGAGCTA
CCAACTCTTTTTCCGAAGGTAACTGGCTTCAGCAGAGCGCAGATACCAAATACTGTCCTTCTAGTGTAGC
CGTAGTTAGGCCACCACTTCAAGAACTCTGTAGCACCGCCTACATACCTCGCTCTGCTAATCCTGTTACC
AGTGGCTGCTGCCAGTGGCGATAAGTCGTGTCTTACCGGGTTGGACTCAAGACGATAGTTACCGGATAAG
GCGCAGCGGTCGGGCTGAACGGGGGGTTCGTGCACACAGCCCAGCTTGGAGCGAACGACCTACACCGAAC
TGAGATACCTACAGCGTGAGCTATGAGAAAGCGCCACGCTTCCCGAAGGGAGAAAGGCGGACAGGTATCC
GGTAAGCGGCAGGGTCGGAACAGGAGAGCGCACGAGGGAGCTTCCAGGGGGAAACGCCTGGTATCTTTAT
AGTCCTGTCGGGTTTCGCCACCTCTGACTTGAGCGTCGATTTTTGTGATGCTCGTCAGGGGGGCGGAGCC
TATGGAAAAACGCCAGCAACGCGGCCTTTTTACGGTTCCTGGCCTTTTGCTGGCCTTTTGCTCACATGTT
CTTTCCTGCGTTATCCCCTGATTCTGTGGATAACCGTATTACCGCCTTTGAGTGAGCTGATACCGCTCGC
CGCAGCCGAACGACCGAGCGCAGCGAGTCAGTGAGCGAGGAAGCGGAAGAGCGCCTGATGCGGTATTTTC
TCCTTACGCATCTGTGCGGTATTTCACACCGCATATATGGTGCACTCTCAGTACAATCTGCTCTGATGCC
GCATAGTTAAGCCAGTATACACTCCGCTATCGCTACGTGACTGGGTCATGGCTGCGCCCCGACACCCGCC
AACACCCGCTGACGCGCCCTGACGGGCTTGTCTGCTCCCGGCATCCGCTTACAGACAAGCTGTGACCGTC
TCCGGGAGCTGCATGTGTCAGAGGTTTTCACCGTCATCACCGAAACGCGCGAGGCAGCTGCGGTAAAGCT
CATCAGCGTGGTCGTGAAGCGATTCACAGATGTCTGCCTGTTCATCCGCGTCCAGCTCGTTGAGTTTCTC
CAGAAGCGTTAATGTCTGGCTTCTGATAAAGCGGGCCATGTTAAGGGCGGTTTTTTCCTGTTTGGTCACT
GATGCCTCCGTGTAAGGGGGATTTCTGTTCATGGGGGTAATGATACCGATGAAACGAGAGAGGATGCTCA
CGATACGGGTTACTGATGATGAACATGCCCGGTTACTGGAACGTTGTGAGGGTAAACAACTGGCGGTATG
GATGCGGCGGGACCAGAGAAAAATCACTCAGGGTCAATGCCAGCGCTTCGTTAATACAGATGTAGGTGTT
CCACAGGGTAGCCAGCAGCATCCTGCGATGCAGATCCGGAACATAATGGTGCAGGGCGCTGACTTCCGCG
TTTCCAGACTTTACGAAACACGGAAACCGAAGACCATTCATGTTGTTGCTCAGGTCGCAGACGTTTTGCA
GCAGCAGTCGCTTCACGTTCGCTCGCGTATCGGTGATTCATTCTGCTAACCAGTAAGGCAACCCCGCCAG
CCTAGCCGGGTCCTCAACGACAGGAGCACGATCATGCGCACCCGTGGCCAGGACCCAACGCTGCCCGAGA
TGCGCCGCGTGCGGCTGCTGGAGATGGCGGACGCGATGGATATGTTCTGCCAAGGGTTGGTTTGCGCATT
CACAGTTCTCCGCAAGAATTGATTGGCTCCAATTCTTGGAGTGGTGAATCCGTTAGCGAGGTGCCGCCGG
CTTCCATTCAGGTCGAGGTGGCCCGGCTCCATGCACCGCGACGCAACGCGGGGAGGCAGACAAGGTATAG
GGCGGCGCCTACAATCCATGCCAACCCGTTCCATGTGCTCGCCGAGGCGGCATAAATCGCCGTGACGATC
AGCGGTCCAGTGATCGAAGTTAGGCTGGTAAGAGCCGCGAGCGATCCTTGAAGCTGTCCCTGATGGTCGT
CATCTACCTGCCTGGACAGCATGGCCTGCAACGCGGGCATCCCGATGCCGCCGGAAGCGAGAAGAATCAT
AATGGGGAAGGCCATCCAGCCTCGCGTCGCGAACGCCAGCAAGACGTAGCCCAGCGCGTCGGCCGCCATG
CCGGCGATAATGGCCTGCTTCTCGCCGAAACGTTTGGTGGCGGGACCAGTGACGAAGGCTTGAGCGAGGG
CGTGCAAGATTCCGAATACCGCAAGCGACAGGCCGATCATCGTCGCGCTCCAGCGAAAGCGGTCCTCGCC
GAAAATGACCCAGAGCGCTGCCGGCACCTGTCCTACGAGTTGCATGATAAAGAAGACAGTCATAAGTGCG
GCGACGATAGTCATGCCCCGCGCCCACCGGAAGGAGCTGACTGGGTTGAAGGCTCTCAAGGGCATCGGTC
GAGATCCCGGTGCCTAATGAGTGAGCTAACTTACATTAATTGCGTTGCGCTCACTGCCCGCTTTCCAGTC
GGGAAACCTGTCGTGCCAGCTGCATTAATGAATCGGCCAACGCGCGGGGAGAGGCGGTTTGCGTATTGGG
CGCCAGGGTGGTTTTTCTTTTCACCAGTGAGACGGGCAACAGCTGATTGCCCTTCACCGCCTGGCCCTGA
GAGAGTTGCAGCAAGCGGTCCACGCTGGTTTGCCCCAGCAGGCGAAAATCCTGTTTGATGGTGGTTAACG
GCGGGATATAACATGAGCTGTCTTCGGTATCGTCGTATCCCACTACCGAGATATCCGCACCAACGCGCAG
CCCGGACTCGGTAATGGCGCGCATTGCGCCCAGCGCCATCTGATCGTTGGCAACCAGCATCGCAGTGGGA
ACGATGCCCTCATTCAGCATTTGCATGGTTTGTTGAAAACCGGACATGGCACTCCAGTCGCCTTCCCGTT
CCGCTATCGGCTGAATTTGATTGCGAGTGAGATATTTATGCCAGCCAGCCAGACGCAGACGCGCCGAGAC
AGAACTTAATGGGCCCGCTAACAGCGCGATTTGCTGGTGACCCAATGCGACCAGATGCTCCACGCCCAGT
CGCGTACCGTCTTCATGGGAGAAAATAATACTGTTGATGGGTGTCTGGTCAGAGACATCAAGAAATAACG
CCGGAACATTAGTGCAGGCAGCTTCCACAGCAATGGCATCCTGGTCATCCAGCGGATAGTTAATGATCAG
CCCACTGACGCGTTGCGCGAGAAGATTGTGCACCGCCGCTTTACAGGCTTCGACGCCGCTTCGTTCTACC
ATCGACACCACCACGCTGGCACCCAGTTGATCGGCGCGAGATTTAATCGCCGCGACAATTTGCGACGGCG
CGTGCAGGGCCAGACTGGAGGTGGCAACGCCAATCAGCAACGACTGTTTGCCCGCCAGTTGTTGTGCCAC
GCGGTTGGGAATGTAATTCAGCTCCGCCATCGCCGCTTCCACTTTTTCCCGCGTTTTCGCAGAAACGTGG
CTGGCCTGGTTCACCACGCGGGAAACGGTCTGATAAGAGACACCGGCATACTCTGCGACATCGTATAACG
TTACTGGTTTCACATTCACCACCCTGAATTGACTCTCTTCCGGGCGCTATCATGCCATACCGCGAAAGGT
TTTGCGCCATTCGATGGTGTCCGGGATCTCGACGCTCTCCCTTATGCGACTCCTGCATTAGGAAGCAGCC
CAGTAGTAGGTTGAGGCCGTTGAGCACCGCCGCCGCAAGGAATGGTGCATGCAAGGAGATGGCGCCCAAC
AGTCCCCCGGCCACGGGGCCTGCCACCATACCCACGCCGAAACAAGCGCTCATGAGCCCGAAGTGGCGAG
CCCGATCTTCCCCATCGGTGATGTCGGCGATATAGGCGCCAGCAACCGCACCTGTGGCGCCGGTGATGCC
GGCCACGATGCGTCCGGCGTAGAGGATCGAGATCTCGATCCCGCGAAATTAATACGACTCACTATAGGGG
AATTGTGAGCGGATAACAATTCCCCACTAGTAATAATTTTGTTTAACTTTAAGAAGGAGATATACCATGG
CCCCTATACTAGGTTATTGGAAAATTAAGGGCCTTGTGCAACCCACTCGACTTCTTTTGGAATATCTTGA
AGAAAAATATGAAGAGCATTTGTATGAGCGCGATGAAGGTGATAAATGGCGAAACAAAAAGTTTGAATTG
GGTTTGGAGTTTCCCAATCTTCCTTATTATATTGATGGTGATGTTAAATTAACACAGTCTATGGCCATCA
TACGTTATATAGCTGACAAGCACAACATGTTGGGTGGTTGTCCAAAAGAGCGTGCAGAGATTTCAATGCT
TGAAGGAGCGGTTTTGGATATTAGATACGGTGTTTCGAGAATTGCATATAGTAAAGACTTTGAAACTCTC
AAAGTTGATTTTCTTAGCAAGCTACCTGAAATGCTGAAAATGTTCGAAGATCGTTTATGTCATAAAACAT
ATTTAAATGGTGATCATGTAACCCATCCTGACTTCATGTTGTATGACGCTCTTGATGTTGTTTTATACAT
GGACCCAATGTGCCTGGATGCGTTCCCAAAATTAGTTTGTTTTAAAAAACGTATTGAAGCTATCCCACAA
ATTGATAAGTACTTGAAATCCAGCAAGTATATAGCATGGCCTTTGCAGGGCTGGCAAGCCACGTTTGGTG
GTGGCGACCATCCGCCAAAATCGGATGGTACCGGCAGCGGCCTGGAAGTTCTGTTCCAGGGGCCCCATAT
GCTCGAGATGTTTCTGTCCATCGCCCCGCCCCTAATGGACTTCGAGGACGAGTAAGGATCCTAATAGTCT
AGAGCTAGCCCTAGGAGATCCGGCTGCTAACAAAGCCCGAAAGGAAGCTGAGTTGGCTGCTGCCACCGCT
GAGCAATAACTAGCATAACCCCTTGGGGCCTCTAAACGGGTCTTGAGGGGTTTTTTGCTGAAAGGAGGAA
CTATATCCGGATATCCCGCAAGAGGCCCGGCAGTACCGGCATAACCAAGCCTATGCCTACAGCATCCAGG
GTGACGGTGCCGAGGATGACGATGAGCGCATTGTTAGATTTCATACACGGTGCCTGACTGCGTTAGCAAT
TTAACTGTGATAAACTACCGCATTAAAGCTTATCGATGATAAGCTGTCAAACATGAGAA
